>Addgene plasmid #51158 | pET21a-BM3R1 | depositor full sequence | sequence record 77509 | Full Sequence
TGGCGAATGGG
[124 nt withheld, positions 12-135]
C
[91 nt withheld, positions 137-227]
A
[49 nt withheld, positions 229-277]
CCTTTGACGTTGGAGTCCACGTTCTTT
[37 nt withheld, positions 305-341]
ACCCTATCTCGGTCTATTCTTTTGATTTATAAGGGATTTTGCCGATTTCGGCCTATTGGTTAAAAAATGA
GCTGATTTAACAAAAATTTAACGCGAATTTTAACAAAATATTAACGTTTACAATTTCAGGTGGCACTTTT
CGGGGAAATGTGCGCGGAACCCCTATTTGTTTATTTTTCTAAATACATTCAAATATGTATCCGCTCATGA
GACAATAACCCTGATAAATGCTTCAATAATATTGAAAAAGGAAGAGTATGAGTATTCAACATTTCCGTGT
CGCCCTTATTCCCTTTTTTGCGGCATTTTGCCTTCCTGTTTTTGCTCACCCAGAAACGCTGGTGAAAGTA
AAAGATGCTGAAGATCAGTTGGGTGCACGAGTGGGTTACATCGAACTGGATCTCAACAGCGGTAAGATCC
TTGAGAGTTTTCGCCCCGAAGAACGTTTTCCAATGATGAGCACTTTTAAAGTTCTGCTATGTGGCGCGGT
ATTATCCCGTATTGACGCCGGGCAAGAGCAACTCGGTCGCCGCATACACTATTCTCAGAATGACTTGGTT
GAGTACTCACCAGTCACAGAAAAGCATCTTACGGATGGCATGACAGTAAGAGAATTATGCAGTGCTGCCA
TAACCATGAGTGATAACACTGCGGCCAACTTACTTCTGACAACGATCGGAGGACCGAAGGAGCTAACCGC
TTTTTTGCACAACATGGGGGATCATGTAACTCGCCTTGATCGTTGGGAACCGGAGCTGAATGAAGCCATA
CCAAACGACGAGCGTGACACCACGATGCCTGCAGCAATGGCAACAACGTTGCGCAAACTATTAACTGGCG
AACTACTTACTCTAGCTTCCCGGCAACAATTAATAGACTGGATGGAGGCGGATAAAGTTGCAGGACCACT
TCTGCGCTCGGCCCTTCCGGCTGGCTGGTTTATTGCTGATAAATCTGGAGCCGGTGAGCGTGGGTCTCGC
GGTATCATTGCAGCACTGGGGCCAGATGGTAAGCCCTCCCGTATCGTAGTTATCTACACGACGGGGAGTC
AGGCAACTATGGATGAACGAAATAGACAGATCGCTGAGATAGGTGCCTCACTGATTAAGCATTGGTAACT
GTCAGACCAAGTTTACTCATATATACTTTAGATTGATTTAAAACTTCATTTTTAATTTAAAAGGATCTAG
GTGAAGATCCTTTTTGATAATCTCATGACCAAAATCCCTTAACGTGAGTTTTCGTTCCACTGAGCGTCAG
ACCCCGTAGAAAAGATCAAAGGATCTTCTTGAGATCCTTTTTTTCTGCGCGTAATCTGCTGCTTGCAAAC
AAAAAAACCACCGCTACCAGCGGTGGTTTGTTTGCCGGATCAAGAGCTACCAACTCTTTTTCCGAAGGTA
ACTGGCTTCAGCAGAGCGCAGATACCAAATACTGTCCTTCTAGTGTAGCCGTAGTTAGGCCACCACTTCA
AGAACTCTGTAGCACCGCCTACATACCTCGCTCTGCTAATCCTGTTACCAGTGGCTGCTGCCAGTGGCGA
TAAGTCGTGTCTTACCGGGTTGGACTCAAGACGATAGTTACCGGATAAGGCGCAGCGGTCGGGCTGAACG
GGGGGTTCGTGCACACAGCCCAGCTTGGAGCGAACGACCTACACCGAACTGAGATACCTACAGCGTGAGC
TATGAGAAAGCGCCACGCTTCCCGAAGGGAGAAAGGCGGACAGGTATCCGGTAAGCGGCAGGGTCGGAAC
AGGAGAGCGCACGAGGGAGCTTCCAGGGGGAAACGCCTGGTATCTTTATAGTCCTGTCGGGTTTCGCCAC
CTCTGACTTGAGCGTCGATTTTTGTGATGCTCGTCAGGGGGGCGGAGCCTATGGAAAAACGCCAGCAACG
CGGCCTTTTTACGGTTCCTGGCCTTTTGCTGGCCTTTTGCTCACATGTTCTTTCCTGCGTTATCCCCTGA
TTCTGTGGATAACCGTATTACCGCCTTTGAGTGAGCTGATACCGCTCGCCGCAGCCGAACGACCGAGCGC
AGCGAGTCAGTGAGCGAGGAAGCGGAAGAGCGCCTGATGCGGTATTTTCTCCTTACGCATCTGTGCGGTA
TTTCACACCGCATATATGGTGCACTCTCAGTACAATCTGCTCTGATGCCGCATAGTTAAGCCAGTATACA
CTCCGCTATCGCTACGTGACTGGGTCATGGCTGCGCCCCGACACCCGCCAACACCCGCTGACGCGCCCTG
ACGGGCTTGTCTGCTCCCGGCATCCGCTTACAGACAAGCTGTGACCGTCTCCGGGAGCTGCATGTGTCAG
AGGTTTTCACCGTCATCACCGAAACGCGCGAGGCAGCTGCGGTAAAGCTCATCAGCGTGGTCGTGAAGCG
ATTCACAGATGTCTGCCTGTTCATCCGCGTCCAGCTCGTTGAGTTTCTCCAGAAGCGTTAATGTCTGGCT
TCTGATAAAGCGGGCCATGTTAAGGGCGGTTTTTTCCTGTTTGGTCACTGATGCCTCCGTGTAAGGGGGA
TTTCTGTTCATGGGGGTAATGATACCGATGAAACGAGAGAGGATGCTCACGATACGGGTTACTGATGATG
AACATGCCCGGTTACTGGAACGTTGTGAGGGTAAACAACTGGCGGTATGGATGCGGCGGGACCAGAGAAA
AATCACTCAGGGTCAATGCCAGCGCTTCGTTAATACAGATGTAGGTGTTCCACAGGGTAGCCAGCAGCAT
CCTGCGATGCAGATCCGGAACATAATGGTGCAGGGCGCTGACTTCCGCGTTTCCAGACTTTACGAAACAC
GGAAACCGAAGACCATTCATGTTGTTGCTCAGGTCGCAGACGTTTTGCAGCAGCAGTCGCTTCACGTTCG
CTCGCGTATCGGTGATTCATTCTGCTAACCAGTAAGGCAACCCCGCCAGCCTAGCCGGGTCCTCAACGAC
AGGAGCACGATCATGCGCACCCGTGGGGCCGCCATGCCGGCGATAATGGCCTGCTTCTCGCCGAAACGTT
TGGTGGCGGGACCAGTGACGAAGGCTTGAGCGAGGGCGTGCAAGATTCCGAATACCGCAAGCGACAGGCC
GATCATCGTCGCGCTCCAGCGAAAGCGGTCCTCGCCGAAAATGACCCAGAGCGCTGCCGGCACCTGTCCT
ACGAGTTGCATGATAAAGAAGACAGTCATAAGTGCGGCGACGATAGTCATGCCCCGCGCCCACCGGAAGG
AGCTGACTGGGTTGAAGGCTCTCAAGGGCATCGGTCGAGATCCCGGTGCCTAATGAGTGAGCTAACTTAC
ATTAATTGCGTTGCGCTCACTGCCCGCTTTCCAGTCGGGAAACCTGTCGTGCCAGCTGCATTAATGAATC
GGCCAACGCGCGGGGAGAGGCGGTTTGCGTATTGGGCGCCAGGGTGGTTTTTCTTTTCACCAGTGAGACG
GGCAACAGCTGATTGCCCTTCACCGCCTGGCCCTGAGAGAGTTGCAGCAAGCGGTCCACGCTGGTTTGCC
CCAGCAGGCGAAAATCCTGTTTGATGGTGGTTAACGGCGGGATATAACATGAGCTGTCTTCGGTATCGTC
GTATCCCACTACCGAGATATCCGCACCAACGCGCAGCCCGGACTCGGTAATGGCGCGCATTGCGCCCAGC
GCCATCTGATCGTTGGCAACCAGCATCGCAGTGGGAACGATGCCCTCATTCAGCATTTGCATGGTTTGTT
GAAAACCGGACATGGCACTCCAGTCGCCTTCCCGTTCCGCTATCGGCTGAATTTGATTGCGAGTGAGATA
TTTATGCCAGCCAGCCAGACGCAGACGCGCCGAGACAGAACTTAATGGGCCCGCTAACAGCGCGATTTGC
TGGTGACCCAATGCGACCAGATGCTCCACGCCCAGTCGCGTACCGTCTTCATGGGAGAAAATAATACTGT
TGATGGGTGTCTGGTCAGAGACATCAAGAAATAACGCCGGAACATTAGTGCAGGCAGCTTCCACAGCAAT
GGCATCCTGGTCATCCAGCGGATAGTTAATGATCAGCCCACTGACGCGTTGCGCGAGAAGATTGTGCACC
GCCGCTTTACAGGCTTCGACGCCGCTTCGTTCTACCATCGACACCACCACGCTGGCACCCAGTTGATCGG
CGCGAGATTTAATCGCCGCGACAATTTGCGACGGCGCGTGCAGGGCCAGACTGGAGGTGGCAACGCCAAT
CAGCAACGACTGTTTGCCCGCCAGTTGTTGTGCCACGCGGTTGGGAATGTAATTCAGCTCCGCCATCGCC
GCTTCCACTTTTTCCCGCGTTTTCGCAGAAACGTGGCTGGCCTGGTTCACCACGCGGGAAACGGTCTGAT
AAGAGACACCGGCATACTCTGCGACATCGTATAACGTTACTGGTTTCACATTCACCACCCTGAATTGACT
CTCTTCCGGGCGCTATCATGCCATACCGCGAAAGGTTTTGCGCCATTCGATGGTGTCCGGGATCTCGACG
CTCTCCCTTATGCGACTCCTGCATTAGGAAGCAGCCCAGTAGTAGGTTGAGGCCGTTGAGCACCGCCGCC
GCAAGGAATGGTGCATGCAAGGAGATGGCGCCCAACAGTCCCCCGGCCACGGGGCCTGCCACCATACCCA
CGCCGAAACAAGCGCTCATGAGCCCGAAGTGGCGAGCCCGATCTTCCCCATCGGTGATGTCGGCGATATA
GGCGCCAGCAACCGCACCTGTGGCGCCGGTGATGCCGGCCACGATGCGTCCGGCGTAGAGGATCGAGATC
TCGATCCCGCGAAATTAATACGACTCACTATAGGGGAATTGTGAGCGGATAACAATTCCCCTCTAGAATA
ATTTTGTTTAACTTTAAGAAGGAGATATACCATGGGCAGCAGCCATCATCATCATCATCACAGCAGCGGC
CTGGAAGTTCTGTTCCAGGGGCCCCATATGGAAAGCACCCCGACCAAACAGAAAGCAATTTTTAGCGCAA
GCCTGCTGCTGTTTGCAGAACGTGGTTTTGATGCAACCACCATGCCGATGATTGCAGAAAATGCAAAAGT
TGGTGCAGGCACCATTTATCGCTATTTCAAAAACAAAGAAAGCCTGGTGAACGAACTGTTTCAGCAGCAT
GTTAATGAATTTCTGCAGTGTATTGAAAGCGGTCTGGCAAATGAACGTGATGGTTATCGTGATGGCTTTC
ATCACATTTTTGAAGGTATGGTGACCTTTACCAAAAATCATCCGCGTGCACTGGGTTTTATCAAAACCCA
TAGCCAGGGCACCTTTCTGACCGAAGAAAGCCGTCTGGCATATCAGAAACTGGTTGAATTTGTGTGCACC
TTTTTTCGTGAAGGTCAGAAACAGGGTGTGATTCGTAATCTGCCGGAAAATGCACTGATTGCAATTCTGT
TTGGCAGCTTTATGGAAGTGTATGAAATGATCGAGAACGATTATCTGAGCCTGACCGATGAACTGCTGAC
CGGTGTTGAAGAAAGCCTGTGGGCAGCACTGAGCCGTCAGAGCTAAGGATCCAAGCTTGCGGCCGCACTC
GAGCACCACCACCACCACCACTGAGATCCGGCTGCTAACAAAGCCCGAAAGGAAGCTGAGTTGGCTGCTG
CCACCGCTGAGCAATAACTAGCATAACCCCTTGGGGCCTCTAAACGGGTCTTGAGGGGTTTTTTGCTGAA
AGGAGGAACTATATCCGGAT
Features (pLannotate 1.2.2; 20 found; start..end, strand, type, name):
     12..467     +  rep_origin     f1 ori (sequence partly withheld): f1 bacteriophage origin of replication; arrow indicates direction of (+) strand synthesis
    494..598     +  promoter       AmpR promoter: bla
    599..1459    +  CDS            AmpR: β-lactamase; bla; confers resistance to ampicillin, carbenicillin, and related antibiotics
   1630..2218    +  rep_origin     ori: high-copy-number ColE1/pMB1/pBR322/pUC origin of replication
   2404..2546    -  misc_feature   bom: basis of mobility region from pBR322
   2648..2839    -  CDS            rop: Rop protein, which maintains plasmids at low copy number; rop
   2856..3236    +  CDS            YPB1_ECOLX: Protein predicted: Swiss-Prot protein existence level 4. From Escherichia coli.
   3308..3599    -  CDS            TcR (fragment): tetracycline efflux protein; tet; confers resistance to tetracycline
   3614..3635    -  protein_bind   CAP binding site: CAP binding activates transcription in the presence of cAMP. E. coli catabolite activator protein
   3648..4730    -  CDS            lacI: lac repressor; lacI; The lac repressor binds to the lac operator to inhibit transcription in E. coli. This inhibition can be relieved by adding lactose or isopropyl-β-D-thiogalactopyranoside (IPTG).
   4731..4808    -  promoter       lacI promoter: lacI
   4816..5095    -  CDS            TcR (fragment): tetracycline efflux protein; tet; confers resistance to tetracycline
   5117..5135    +  promoter       T7 promoter: promoter for bacteriophage T7 RNA polymerase
   5136..5160    +  protein_bind   lac operator: The lac repressor binds to the lac operator to inhibit transcription in E. coli. This inhibition can be relieved by adding lactose or isopropyl-β-D-thiogalactopyranoside (IPTG). lac repressor encoded by lacI
   5174..5196    +  RBS            RBS: efficient ribosome binding site from bacteriophage T7 gene 10 (Olins and Rangwala, 1989)
   5215..5231    +  CDS            capTEV™ (fragment): composite tag for in vivo biotinylation, TEV protease cleavage, and 6xHis tagging
   5269..5844    +  CDS            bm3R1: BM3R1_BACME - Experimental evidence at protein level: Swiss-Prot protein existence level 1. Negatively controls the expression of the cytochrome p450BM-3 gene at the transcriptional level. From Bacillus megaterium.
   5875..5892    +  CDS            9xHis (fragment): 9xHis affinity tag
   5902..5951    +  CDS            SET1 (fragment): solubility-enhancement tag derived from T7 phage gene 10B
   5959..6006    +  terminator     T7 terminator: transcription terminator for bacteriophage T7 RNA polymerase
