[The description below was written by a language model from this plasmid's Addgene catalogue record and pLannotate feature annotations shown in this document.]
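Description:
pET21a-BM3R1 is a 6,031-nt bacterial expression plasmid built on the pET21a backbone, carrying a synthesized copy of the Bacillus megaterium repressor gene bm3R1. It is propagated in E. coli under ampicillin selection (β-lactamase driven by its own promoter). It replicates from a ColE1/pMB1-type origin, and the bom mobility region and rop gene from pBR322 are also present. The catalogue lists the plasmid as high copy, although rop normally moderates copy number. An f1 origin is present for single-stranded DNA production. Short tetracycline-resistance fragments flanking the lacI region are non-functional backbone remnants.

The 579-bp insert sits in a standard pET expression cassette: a T7 promoter followed by a lac operator, the phage T7 gene 10 ribosome binding site, the BM3R1 coding sequence and the T7 terminator. The plasmid-encoded lacI repressor keeps the cassette off until IPTG is added, and expression requires a host that supplies T7 RNA polymerase. The catalogue records an N-terminal 6xHis tag. The annotation is consistent with this, showing a short His-containing tag fragment upstream of the gene. It also detects a His-tag fragment downstream of the coding sequence, which is the usual position of the pET21a C-terminal tag. The record does not say whether that downstream tag is translated in frame with BM3R1.

BM3R1 negatively regulates transcription of the cytochrome P450BM-3 gene in its native host. The plasmid comes from a synthetic biology study that mined prokaryotic repressors to build orthogonal logic gates. Its design suggests overexpression and affinity purification of the repressor, though the record does not state a specific purpose.
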