Addgene plasmid #51158: pET21a-BM3R1
Depositing lab: Christopher Voigt. Depositing organization: University of California, San Francisco (UCSF). Publication: Genomic mining of prokaryotic repressors for orthogonal logic gates. Stanton BC, Nielsen AA, Tamsir A, Clancy K, Peterson T, Voigt CA. Nat Chem Biol. 2013 Dec 8. doi: 10.1038/nchembio.1411. PubMed 24316737.
Backbone
  Vector backbone: pET21a
  Vector type: Bacterial Expression, Synthetic Biology
Growth in bacteria
  Bacterial resistance: Ampicillin, 100 μg/mL
  Growth temperature: 37°C
  Growth strain: DH10B
  Copy number: High Copy
Gene/Insert
  Gene/Insert name: BM3R1
  Species: Bacillus megaterium
  Insert size (bp): 579
  Promoter: T7
  Tag / fusion protein: 6x-his (N terminal on backbone)
  Cloning method: Unknown
  Sequencing primers: 5′ T7 short
Terms and licenses: Academic/Nonprofit Terms; Industry Terms: Not Available to Industry
Depositor comments: UCSF Case No. SF11-016-2; U.S. Patent Application 13/489,205. GeneArt inserted the synthesized fragment into a pET21a vector.
How to cite: pET21a-BM3R1 was a gift from Christopher Voigt (Addgene plasmid # 51158 ; http://n2t.net/addgene:51158 ; RRID:Addgene_51158)
