>Addgene plasmid #51158 | pET21a-BM3R1 | depositor partial sequence | sequence record 77510 | repressor ORF
ATGGAAAGCACCCCGACCAAACAGAAAGCAATTTTTAGCGCAAGCCTGCTGCTGTTTGCAGAACGTGGTT
TTGATGCAACCACCATGCCGATGATTGCAGAAAATGCAAAAGTTGGTGCAGGCACCATTTATCGCTATTT
CAAAAACAAAGAAAGCCTGGTGAACGAACTGTTTCAGCAGCATGTTAATGAATTTCTGCAGTGTATTGAA
AGCGGTCTGGCAAATGAACGTGATGGTTATCGTGATGGCTTTCATCACATTTTTGAAGGTATGGTGACCT
TTACCAAAAATCATCCGCGTGCACTGGGTTTTATCAAAACCCATAGCCAGGGCACCTTTCTGACCGAAGA
AAGCCGTCTGGCATATCAGAAACTGGTTGAATTTGTGTGCACCTTTTTTCGTGAAGGTCAGAAACAGGGT
GTGATTCGTAATCTGCCGGAAAATGCACTGATTGCAATTCTGTTTGGCAGCTTTATGGAAGTGTATGAAA
TGATCGAGAACGATTATCTGAGCCTGACCGATGAACTGCTGACCGGTGTTGAAGAAAGCCTGTGGGCAGC
ACTGAGCCGTCAGAGCTAA
