>Addgene plasmid #51158 | pET21a-BM3R1 | addgene partial sequence | sequence record 80244 | pBRrevBam 5'-GGTGATGTCGGCGATATAGG-3'
GGAGATATACCATGGGCAGCAGCCATCATCATCATCATCACAGCAGCGGCCTGGAAGTTCTGTTCCAGGG
GCCCCATATGGAAAGCACCCCGACCAAACAGAAAGCAATTTTTAGCGCAAGCCTGCTGCTGTTTGCAGAA
CGTGGTTTTGATGCAACCACCATGCCGATGATTGCAGAAAATGCAAAAGTTGGTGCAGGCACCATTTATC
GCTATTTCAAAAACAAAGAAAGCCTGGTGAACGAACTGTTTCAGCAGCATGTTAATGAATTTCTGCAGTG
TATTGAAAGCGGTCTGGCAAATGAACGTGATGGTTATCGTGATGGCTTTCATCACATTTTTGAAGGTATG
GTGACCTTTACCAAAAATCATCCGCGTGCACTGGGTTTTATCAAAACCCATAGCCAGGGCACCTTTCTGA
CCGAAGAAAGCCGTCTGGCATATCAGAAACTGGTTGAATTTGTGTGCACCTTTTTTCGTGAAGGTCAGAA
ACAGGGTGTGATTCGTAATCTGCCGGAAAATGCACTGATTGCAATTCTGTTTGGCAGCTTTATGGAAGTG
TATGAAATGATCGAGAACGATTATCTGAGCCTGACCGATGAACTGCTGACCGGTGTTGAAGAAAGCCTGT
GGGCAGCACTGAGCCGTCAGAGCTAAGGATCCAAGCTTGCGGCCGCACTCGAGCACCACCACCACCACCA
CTGAGATCCGGCTGCTAACAAAGCCCGAAAGGAA
